>Addgene plasmid #83433 | hNedd4-2 | depositor full sequence | sequence record 158994 | hNedd4-2 sequence 8259 bps
GACGGATCGGGAGATCTCCCGATCCCCTATGGTCGACTCTCAGTACAATCTGCTCTGATGCCGCATAGTT
AAGCCAGTATCTGCTCCCTGCTTGTGTGTTGGAGGTCGCTGAGTAGTGCGCGAGCAAAATTTAAGCTACA
ACAAGGCAAGGCTTGACCGACAATTGCATGAAGAATCTGCTTAGGGTTAGGCGTTTTGCGCTGCTTCGCG
ATGTACGGGCCAGATATACGCGTTGACATTGATTATTGACTAGTTATTAATAGTAATCAATTACGGGGTC
ATTAGTTCATAGCCCATATATGGAGTTCCGCGTTACATAACTTACGGTAAATGGCCCGCCTGGCTGACCG
CCCAACGACCCCCGCCCATTGACGTCAATAATGACGTATGTTCCCATAGTAACGCCAATAGGGACTTTCC
ATTGACGTCAATGGGTGGACTATTTACGGTAAACTGCCCACTTGGCAGTACATCAAGTGTATCATATGCC
AAGTACGCCCCCTATTGACGTCAATGACGGTAAATGGCCCGCCTGGCATTATGCCCAGTACATGACCTTA
TGGGACTTTCCTACTTGGCAGTACATCTACGTATTAGTCATCGCTATTACCATGGTGATGCGGTTTTGGC
AGTACATCAATGGGCGTGGATAGCGGTTTGACTCACGGGGATTTCCAAGTCTCCACCCCATTGACGTCAA
TGGGAGTTTGTTTTGGCACCAAAATCAACGGGACTTTCCAAAATGTCGTAACAACTCCGCCCCATTGACG
CAAATGGGCGGTAGGCGTGTACGGTGGGAGGTCTATATAAGCAGAGCTCTCTGGCTAACTAGAGAACCCA
CTGCTTACTGGCTTATCGAAATTAATACGACTCACTATAGGGAGACCCAAGCTGGCTAGCGTTTAAACTT
AAGCTTAGCGCAGAGGCTTGGGGCAGCCGAGCGGCAGCCAGGCCCCGGCCCGGGCCTCGGTTCCAGAAGG
GAGAGGAGCCCGCCAAGGCGCGCAAGAGAGCGGGCTGCCTCGCAGTCCGAGCCGGAGAGGGAGCGCGAGC
CGCGCCGGCCCCGGACGGCCTCCGAAACCATGGGGGGTTCTCATCATCATCATCATCATGGTATGGCTAG
CATGACTGGTGGACAGCAAATGGGTCGGGATCTGTACGACGATGACGATAAGGTACGCGCCGGCTCCATG
GCGACCGGGCTCGGGGAGCCGGTCTATGGACTTTCCGAAGACGAGGGAGAGTCCCGTATTCTCAGAGTAA
AAGTTGTTTCTGGAATTGATCTCGCCAAAAAGGACATCTTTGGAGCCAGTGATCCGTATGTGAAACTTTC
ATTGTACGTAGCGGATGAGAATAGAGAACTTGCTTTGGTCCAGACAAAAACAATTAAAAAGACACTGAAC
CCAAAATGGAATGAAGAATTTTATTTCAGGGTAAACCCATCTAATCACAGACTCCTATTTGAAGTATTTG
ACGAAAATAGACTGACACGAGACGACTTCCTGGGCCAGGTGGACGTGCCCCTTAGTCACCTTCCGACAGA
AGATCCAACCATGGAGCGACCCTATACATTTAAGGACTTTCTCCTCAGACCAAGAAGTCATAAGTCTCGA
GTTAAGGGATTTTTGCGATTGAAAATGGCCTATATGCCAAAAAATGGAGGTCAAGATGAAGAAAACAGTG
ACCAGAGGGATGACATGGAGCATGGATGGGAAGTTGTTGACTCAAATGACTCGGCTTCTCAGCACCAAGA
GGAACTTCCTCCTCCTCCTCTGCCTCCCGGGTGGGAAGAAAAAGTGGACAATTTAGGCCGAACTTACTAT
GTCAACCACAACAACCGGACCACTCAGTGGCACAGACCAAGCCTGATGGACGTGTCCTCGGAGTCGGACA
ATAACATCAGACAGATCAACCAGGAGGCAGCACACCGGCGCTTCCGCTCCCGCAGGCACATCAGCGAAGA
CTTGGAGCCCGAGCCCTCGGAGGGCGGGGATGTCCCCGAGCCTTGGGAGACCATTTCAGAGGAAGTGAAT
ATCGCTGGAGACTCTCTCGGTCTGGCTCTGCCCCCACCACCGGCCTCCCCAGGATCTCGGACCAGCCCTC
AGGAGCTGTCAGAGGAACTAAGCAGAAGGCTTCAGATCACTCCAGACTCCAATGGGGAACAGTTCAGCTC
TTTGATTCAAAGAGAACCCTCCTCAAGGTTGAGGTCATGCAGTGTCACCGACGCAGTTGCAGAACAGGGC
CATCTACCACCGCCCAGTGCCCCAGCTGGGAGAGCGCGTTCATCAACTGTCACGGGTGGTGAGGAACCAA
CGCCATCAGTGGCCTATGTACATACCACGCCGGGTCTGCCTTCAGGCTGGGAAGAAAGAAAAGATGCTAA
GGGGCGCACATACTATGTCAATCATAACAATCGAACCACAACTTGGACTCGACCTATCATGCAGCTTGCA
GAAGATGGTGCGTCCGGATCAGCCACAAACAGTAACAACCATCTAATCGAGCCTCAGATCCGCCGGCCTC
GTAGCCTCAGCTCGCCAACAGTAACTTTATCTGCCCCGCTGGAGGGTGCCAAGGACTCACCCGTACGTCG
GGCTGTGAAAGACACCCTTTCCAACCCACAGTCCCCACAGCCATCACCTTACAACTCCCCCAAACCACAA
CACAAAGTCACACAGAGCTTCTTGCCACCCGGCTGGGAAATGAGGATAGCGCCAAACGGCCGGCCCTTCT
TCATTGATCATAACACAAAGACTACAACCTGGGAAGATCCACGTTTGAAATTTCCAGTACATATGCGGTC
AAAGACATCTTTAAACCCCAATGACCTTGGCCCCCTTCCTCCTGGCTGGGAAGAAAGAATTCACTTGGAT
GGCCGAACGTTTTATATTGATCATAATAGCAAAATTACTCAGTGGGAAGACCCAAGACTGCAGAACCCAG
CTATTACTGGTCCGGCTGTCCCTTACTCCAGAGAATTTAAGCAGAAATATGACTACTTCAGGAAGAAATT
AAAGAAACCTGCTGATATCCCCAATAGGTTTGAAATGAAACTTCACAGAAATAACATATTTGAAGAGTCC
TATCGGAGAATTATGTCCGTGAAAAGACCAGATGTCCTAAAAGCTAGACTGTGGATTGAGTTTGAATCAG
AGAAAGGTCTTGACTATGGGGGTGTGGCCAGAGAATGGTTCTTCTTACTGTCCAAAGAGATGTTCAACCC
CTACTACGGCCTCTTTGAGTACTCTGCCACGGACAACTACACCCTTCAGATCAACCCTAATTCAGGCCTC
TGTAATGAGGATCATTTGTCCTACTTCACTTTTATTGGAAGAGTTGCTGGTCTGGCCGTATTTCATGGGA
AGCTCTTAGATGGTTTCTTCATTAGACCATTTTACAAGATGATGTTGGGAAAGCAGATAACCCTGAATGA
CATGGAATCTGTGGATAGTGAATATTACAACTCTTTGAAATGGATCCTGGAGAATGACCCTACTGAGCTG
GACCTCATGTTCTGCATAGACGAAGAAAACTTTGGACAGACATATCAAGTGGATTTGAAGCCCAATGGGT
CAGAAATAATGGTCACAAATGAAAACAAAAGGGAATATATCGACTTAGTCATCCAGTGGAGATTTGTGAA
CAGGGTCCAGAAGCAGATGAACGCCTTCTTGGAGGGATTCACAGAACTACTTCCTATTGATTTGATTAAA
ATTTTTGACGAAAATGAGCTGGAGTTGCTCATGTGCGGCCTCGGTGATGTGGATGTGAATGACTGGAGAC
AGCATTCTATTTACAAGAACGGCTACTGCCCAAACCACCCCGTCATTCAGTGGTTCTGGAAGGCTGTGCT
ACTCATGGACGCCGAAAAGCGTATCCGGTTACTGCAGTTTGTCACAGGGACATCGCGAGTACCTATGAAT
GGATTTGCCGAACTTTATGGTTCCAATGGTCCTCAGCTGTTTACAATAGAGCAATGGGGCAGTCCTGAGA
AACTGCCCAGAGCTCACACATGCTTTAATCGCCTTGACTTACCTCCATATGAAACCTTTGAAGATTTACG
AGAGAAACTTCTCATGGCCGTGGAAAATGCTCAAGGATTTGAAGGGGTGGATTAAGCACCCTGTGCCTCG
GGGGTGGTTGTTCTTCAAGCAAGTTCTGCTTGCACTTTTGCATTTGCCTAACAGACTTTTGCAGAGGCGA
TGGAAGGGCGAATTCCAGCACACTGGCGGCCGTTACTAGAGGGCCCGTTTAAACCCGCTGATCAGCCTCG
ACTGTGCCTTCTAGTTGCCAGCCATCTGTTGTTTGCCCCTCCCCCGTGCCTTCCTTGACCCTGGAAGGTG
CCACTCCCACTGTCCTTTCCTAATAAAATGAGGAAATTGCATCGCATTGTCTGAGTAGGTGTCATTCTAT
TCTGGGGGGTGGGGTGGGGCAGGACAGCAAGGGGGAGGATTGGGAAGACAATAGCAGGCATGCTGGGGAT
GCGGTGGGCTCTATGGCTTCTGAGGCGGAAAGAACCAGCTGGGGCTCTAGGGGGTATCCCC
[124 nt withheld, positions 4542-4665]
C
[32 nt withheld, positions 4667-4698]
CA
[57 nt withheld, positions 4701-4757]
A
[49 nt withheld, positions 4759-4807]
CCTTTGACGTTGGAGTCCACGTTCTTT
[37 nt withheld, positions 4835-4871]
ACCCTATCTCGGTCTATTCTTTTGATTTATAAGGGATTTTGGGGATTTCGGCCTATTGGTTAAAAAATGA
GCTGATTTAACAAAAATTTAACGCGAATTAATTCTGTGGAATGTGTGTCAGTTAGGGTGTGGAAAGTCCC
CAGGCTCCCCAGGCAGGCAGAAGTATGCAAAGCATGCATCTCAATTAGTCAGCAACCAGGTGTGGAAAGT
CCCCAGGCTCCCCAGCAGGCAGAAGTATGCAAAGCATGCATCTCAATTAGTCAGCAACCATAGTCCCGCC
CCTAACTCCGCCCATCCCGCCCCTAACTCCGCCCAGTTCCGCCCATTCTCCGCCCCATGGCTGACTAATT
TTTTTTATTTATGCAGAGGCCGAGGCCGCCTCTGCCTCTGAGCTATTCCAGAAGTAGTGAGGAGGCTTTT
TTGGAGGCCTAGGCTTTTGCAAAAAGCTCCCGGGAGCTTGTATATCCATTTTCGGATCTGATCAGCACGT
GTTGACAATTAATCATCGGCATAGTATATCGGCATAGTATAATACGACAAGGTGAGGAACTAAACCATGG
CCAAGTTGACCAGTGCCGTTCCGGTGCTCACCGCGCGCGACGTCGCCGGAGCGGTCGAGTTCTGGACCGA
CCGGCTCGGGTTCTCCCGGGACTTCGTGGAGGACGACTTCGCCGGTGTGGTCCGGGACGACGTGACCCTG
TTCATCAGCGCGGTCCAGGACCAGGTGGTGCCGGACAACACCCTGGCCTGGGTGTGGGTGCGCGGCCTGG
ACGAGCTGTACGCCGAGTGGTCGGAGGTCGTGTCCACGAACTTCCGGGACGCCTCCGGGCCGGCCATGAC
CGAGATCGGCGAGCAGCCGTGGGGGCGGGAGTTCGCCCTGCGCGACCCGGCCGGCAACTGCGTGCACTTC
GTGGCCGAGGAGCAGGACTGACACGTGCTACGAGATTTCGATTCCACCGCCGCCTTCTATGAAAGGTTGG
GCTTCGGAATCGTTTTCCGGGACGCCGGCTGGATGATCCTCCAGCGCGGGGATCTCATGCTGGAGTTCTT
CGCCCACCCCAACTTGTTTATTGCAGCTTATAATGGTTACAAATAAAGCAATAGCATCACAAATTTCACA
AATAAAGCATTTTTTTCACTGCATTCTAGTTGTGGTTTGTCCAAACTCATCAATGTATCTTATCATGTCT
GTATACCGTCGACCTCTAGCTAGAGCTTGGCGTAATCATGGTCATAGCTGTTTCCTGTGTGAAATTGTTA
TCCGCTCACAATTCCACACAACATACGAGCCGGAAGCATAAAGTGTAAAGCCTGGGGTGCCTAATGAGTG
AGCTAACTCACATTAATTGCGTTGCGCTCACTGCCCGCTTTCCAGTCGGGAAACCTGTCGTGCCAGCTGC
ATTAATGAATCGGCCAACGCGCGGGGAGAGGCGGTTTGCGTATTGGGCGCTCTTCCGCTTCCTCGCTCAC
TGACTCGCTGCGCTCGGTCGTTCGGCTGCGGCGAGCGGTATCAGCTCACTCAAAGGCGGTAATACGGTTA
TCCACAGAATCAGGGGATAACGCAGGAAAGAACATGTGAGCAAAAGGCCAGCAAAAGGCCAGGAACCGTA
AAAAGGCCGCGTTGCTGGCGTTTTTCCATAGGCTCCGCCCCCCTGACGAGCATCACAAAAATCGACGCTC
AAGTCAGAGGTGGCGAAACCCGACAGGACTATAAAGATACCAGGCGTTTCCCCCTGGAAGCTCCCTCGTG
CGCTCTCCTGTTCCGACCCTGCCGCTTACCGGATACCTGTCCGCCTTTCTCCCTTCGGGAAGCGTGGCGC
TTTCTCAATGCTCACGCTGTAGGTATCTCAGTTCGGTGTAGGTCGTTCGCTCCAAGCTGGGCTGTGTGCA
CGAACCCCCCGTTCAGCCCGACCGCTGCGCCTTATCCGGTAACTATCGTCTTGAGTCCAACCCGGTAAGA
CACGACTTATCGCCACTGGCAGCAGCCACTGGTAACAGGATTAGCAGAGCGAGGTATGTAGGCGGTGCTA
CAGAGTTCTTGAAGTGGTGGCCTAACTACGGCTACACTAGAAGGACAGTATTTGGTATCTGCGCTCTGCT
GAAGCCAGTTACCTTCGGAAAAAGAGTTGGTAGCTCTTGATCCGGCAAACAAACCACCGCTGGTAGCGGT
GGTTTTTTTGTTTGCAAGCAGCAGATTACGCGCAGAAAAAAAGGATCTCAAGAAGATCCTTTGATCTTTT
CTACGGGGTCTGACGCTCAGTGGAACGAAAACTCACGTTAAGGGATTTTGGTCATGAGATTATCAAAAAG
GATCTTCACCTAGATCCTTTTAAATTAAAAATGAAGTTTTAAATCAATCTAAAGTATATATGAGTAAACT
TGGTCTGACAGTTACCAATGCTTAATCAGTGAGGCACCTATCTCAGCGATCTGTCTATTTCGTTCATCCA
TAGTTGCCTGACTCCCCGTCGTGTAGATAACTACGATACGGGAGGGCTTACCATCTGGCCCCAGTGCTGC
AATGATACCGCGAGACCCACGCTCACCGGCTCCAGATTTATCAGCAATAAACCAGCCAGCCGGAAGGGCC
GAGCGCAGAAGTGGTCCTGCAACTTTATCCGCCTCCATCCAGTCTATTAATTGTTGCCGGGAAGCTAGAG
TAAGTAGTTCGCCAGTTAATAGTTTGCGCAACGTTGTTGCCATTGCTACAGGCATCGTGGTGTCACGCTC
GTCGTTTGGTATGGCTTCATTCAGCTCCGGTTCCCAACGATCAAGGCGAGTTACATGATCCCCCATGTTG
TGCAAAAAAGCGGTTAGCTCCTTCGGTCCTCCGATCGTTGTCAGAAGTAAGTTGGCCGCAGTGTTATCAC
TCATGGTTATGGCAGCACTGCATAATTCTCTTACTGTCATGCCATCCGTAAGATGCTTTTCTGTGACTGG
TGAGTACTCAACCAAGTCATTCTGAGAATAGTGTATGCGGCGACCGAGTTGCTCTTGCCCGGCGTCAATA
CGGGATAATACCGCGCCACATAGCAGAACTTTAAAAGTGCTCATCATTGGAAAACGTTCTTCGGGGCGAA
AACTCTCAAGGATCTTACCGCTGTTGAGATCCAGTTCGATGTAACCCACTCGTGCACCCAACTGATCTTC
AGCATCTTTTACTTTCACCAGCGTTTCTGGGTGAGCAAAAACAGGAAGGCAAAATGCCGCAAAAAAGGGA
ATAAGGGCGACACGGAAATGTTGAATACTCATACTCTTCCTTTTTCAATATTATTGAAGCATTTATCAGG
GTTATTGTCTCATGAGCGGATACATATTTGAATGTATTTAGAAAAATAAACAAATAGGGGTTCCGCGCAC
ATTTCCCCGAAAAGTGCCACCTGACGTC
Features (pLannotate 1.2.2; 25 found; start..end, strand, type, name):
     36..80      -  misc_feature   bom (fragment): basis of mobility region from pBR322
    235..614     +  enhancer       CMV enhancer: human cytomegalovirus immediate early enhancer
    615..818     +  promoter       CMV promoter: human cytomegalovirus (CMV) immediate early promoter
    814..847     +  LTR            5' LTR (truncated) (fragment): truncated 5' long terminal repeat (LTR) from HIV-1
    863..881     +  promoter       T7 promoter: promoter for bacteriophage T7 RNA polymerase
    917..1079    +  misc_feature   QBI SP163: strong translational enhancer derived from the 5' UTR of the mouse VEGF gene
   1092..1112    +  CDS            capTEV™ (fragment): composite tag for in vivo biotinylation, TEV protease cleavage, and 6xHis tagging
   1113..1145    +  CDS            T7 tag (gene 10 leader): leader peptide from bacteriophage T7 gene 10 promotes efficient translation in E. coli
   1149..1172    +  CDS            Xpress™ tag: Xpress™ epitope tag, including an enterokinase recognition and cleavage site
   1188..4112    +  CDS            NEDD4L: NED4L_HUMAN - Also known as KIAA0439, NEDL3. Experimental evidence at protein level: Swiss-Prot protein existence level 1. E3 ubiquitin-protein ligase which accepts ubiquitin from an E2 ubiquitin-conjugating enzyme in the form of a thioester and then directly transfers the ubiquitin to targeted substrates. Inhibits TGF- beta signaling by triggering SMAD2 and TGFBR1 ubiquitination and proteasome-dependent degradation. Promotes ubiquitination and internalization of various plasma membrane channels such as ENaC, SCN2A/Nav1.2, SCN3A/Nav1.3, SCN5A/Nav1.5, SCN9A/Nav1.7, SCN10A/Nav1.8, KCNA3/Kv1.3, K
   4272..4496    +  polyA_signal   bGH poly(A) signal: bovine growth hormone polyadenylation signal
   4500..4521    +  promoter       SV40 promoter (fragment): SV40 enhancer and early promoter
   4542..4970    +  rep_origin     f1 ori (sequence partly withheld): f1 bacteriophage origin of replication; arrow indicates direction of (+) strand synthesis
   4984..5314    +  promoter       SV40 promoter: SV40 enhancer and early promoter
   5362..5409    +  promoter       EM7 promoter: synthetic bacterial promoter&nbsp
   5428..5802    +  CDS            BleoR: antibiotic-binding protein; Sh ble from Streptoalloteichus hindustanus; confers resistance to bleomycin, phleomycin, and Zeocin™
   5812..5937    +  CDS            ble (fragment): BLE_KLEPN - Experimental evidence at protein level: Swiss-Prot protein existence level 1. Binding protein with a strong affinity to the bleomycin family of antibiotics. Binds to CL990; an antimitotic-antibiotic compound. From Klebsiella pneumoniae.
   5932..6053    +  polyA_signal   SV40 poly(A) signal: SV40 polyadenylation signal
   6126..6142    -  protein_bind   lac operator: The lac repressor binds to the lac operator to inhibit transcription in E. coli. This inhibition can be relieved by adding lactose or isopropyl-β-D-thiogalactopyranoside (IPTG). lac repressor encoded by lacI
   6150..6180    -  promoter       lac promoter: promoter for the E. coli lac operon
   6195..6216    -  protein_bind   CAP binding site: CAP binding activates transcription in the presence of cAMP. E. coli catabolite activator protein
   6229..6321    -  CDS            lacI (fragment): lac repressor; lacI; The lac repressor binds to the lac operator to inhibit transcription in E. coli. This inhibition can be relieved by adding lactose or isopropyl-β-D-thiogalactopyranoside (IPTG).
   6504..7092    -  rep_origin     ori: high-copy-number ColE1/pMB1/pBR322/pUC origin of replication
   7263..8123    -  CDS            AmpR: β-lactamase; bla; confers resistance to ampicillin, carbenicillin, and related antibiotics
   8124..8228    -  promoter       AmpR promoter: bla
