[The description below was written by a language model from this plasmid's Addgene catalogue record and pLannotate feature annotations shown in this document.]
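Description:
hNedd4-2 is a mammalian expression plasmid built on the commercial pcDNA4 HisMax backbone and carrying full-length human NEDD4L (Nedd4-2), the isoform that includes the N-terminal C2 domain. The depositor's full sequence is 8,259 nt. It is propagated in E. coli as a high-copy plasmid through a ColE1/pUC-type origin with ampicillin selection (AmpR, β-lactamase), and it also contains an f1 phage origin. A second marker cassette places the Sh ble gene (BleoR, resistance to Zeocin/bleomycin-family drugs) behind tandem SV40 early and bacterial EM7 promoters with an SV40 polyadenylation signal, an arrangement that in principle allows selection of stably transfected mammalian cells.

The expression unit is driven by the CMV immediate-early enhancer and promoter, followed by a T7 promoter and the QBI SP163 element, a translational enhancer derived from the mouse VEGF 5' UTR that is intended to boost protein yield. The open reading frame begins with backbone-encoded N-terminal tags: a 6xHis tag (annotated by the automated tool as a capTEV fragment), the T7 gene 10 leader, and the Xpress epitope, which includes an enterokinase cleavage site. These are followed by the NEDD4L coding sequence, and the transcript ends at the bGH polyadenylation signal. The restriction sites used for cloning are not recorded.

NEDD4L is a HECT-type E3 ubiquitin ligase that promotes ubiquitination and internalization of membrane channels such as the epithelial sodium channel ENaC. The construct provides tagged, detectable and affinity-purifiable Nedd4-2 for transfection studies, and the associated work compared how Nedd4-2 isoforms associate with ENaC and regulate its activity.
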