Addgene plasmid #83433: hNedd4-2
Purpose: full length Nedd4L with His Xpress tag
Depositing lab: Christie Thomas. Publication: Nedd4-2 isoforms differentially associate with ENaC and regulate its activity. Itani OA, Stokes JB, Thomas CP. Am J Physiol Renal Physiol. 2005 Aug;289(2):F334-46. Epub 2005 Apr 5. 10.1152/ajprenal.00394.2004 PubMed 15814530.
Backbone
  Vector backbone: pcDNA4 HisMax
  Backbone manufacturer: thermofisher
  Vector type: Mammalian Expression
Growth in bacteria
  Bacterial resistance: Ampicillin, 100 μg/mL
  Growth temperature: 37°C
  Growth strain: DH5alpha
  Copy number: High Copy
Gene/Insert
  Gene/Insert name: human Nedd4L with C2 domain
  Species: H. sapiens (human)
  Insert size (bp): 2889
  GenBank ID: NM_001144967.2 NP_001138439.1
  Entrez Gene: NEDD4L (a.k.a. NEDD4-2, NEDD4.2, PVNH7, RSP5, hNEDD4-2)
  Promoter: CMV
  Tag / fusion protein: His Tag (6x) (N terminal on backbone); Xpress Epitope Tag (N terminal on backbone)
  Cloning method: Restriction Enzyme; 5′ cloning site unknown (unknown if destroyed); 3′ cloning site unknown (unknown if destroyed)
  Sequencing primers: 5′ CMV-F; 3′ BGH-rev
Terms and licenses: Academic/Nonprofit Terms; Industry Terms: Not Available to Industry
How to cite: hNedd4-2 was a gift from Christie Thomas (Addgene plasmid # 83433 ; http://n2t.net/addgene:83433 ; RRID:Addgene_83433)
