>Addgene plasmid #83433 | hNedd4-2 | addgene partial sequence | sequence record 164408 | CMV-F 5'-CGCAAATGGGCGGTAGGCGTG-3'
AGCAGAGCTCTCTGGCTAACTAGAGAACCCACTGCTTACTGGCTTATCGAAATTAATACGACTCACTATA
GGGAGACCCAAGCTGGCTAGCGTTTAAACTTAAGCTTAGCGCAGAGGCTTGGGGCAGCCGAGCGGCAGCC
AGGCCCCGGCCCGGGCCTCGGTTCCAGAAGGGAGAGGAGCCCGCCAAGGCGCGCAAGAGAGCGGGCTGCC
TCGCAGTCCGAGCCGGAGAGGGAGCGCGAGCCGCGCCGGCCCCGGACGGCCTCCGAAACCATGGGGGGTT
CTCATCATCATCATCATCATGGTATGGCTAGCATGACTGGTGGACAGCAAATGGGTCGGGATCTGTACGA
CGATGACGATAAGGTACGCGCCGGCTCCATGGCGACCGGGCTCGGGGAGCCGGTCTATGGACTTTCCGAA
GACGAGGGAGAGTCCCGTATTCTCAGAGTAAAAGTTGTTTCTGGAATTGATCTCGCCAAAAAGGACATCT
TTGGAGCCAGTGATCCGTATGTGAAACTTTCATTGTACGTAGCGGATGAGAATAGAGAACTTGCTTTGGT
CCAGACAAAAACAATTAAAAAGACACTGAACCCAAAATGGAATGAAGAATTTTATTTCAGGGTAAACCCA
TCTAATCACAGACTCCTATTTGAAGTATTTGACGAAAATAGACTGACACGAGACGACTTCCTGGGCCAGG
TGGACGTGCCCCTTAGTCACCTTCCGACAGAAGATCCAACCATGGAGCGACCCTATACATTTAAGGACTT
TCTCCTCAGACCAAGAAGTCATAAGTCTCGAGTTAAGGGATTTTTGCGATTGAAAATGGCCTATATGCCA
AAAAATGGAGGTCAAGATGAAGAAAACAGTGACCAGAGGGATGACATGGAGCATGGATGGGAAGTTGTTG
ACTCAAATGACTCGGCTTCTCAGCACCAAGAGGAACTTCCTCCTCCTCCTCTGCCTCCCGGGTGGGAAGA
AAAAGTGGACAATTTAGGCCGAACT
