>Addgene plasmid #83433 | hNedd4-2 | addgene partial sequence | sequence record 164409 | BGH-rev 5'-TAGAAGGCACAGTCGAGG-3'
CTCTAGTAACGGCCGCCAGTGTGCTGGAATTCGCCCTTCCATCGCCTCTGCAAAAGTCTGTTAGGCAAAT
GCAAAAGTGCAAGCAGAACTTGCTTGAAGAACAACCACCCCCGAGGCACAGGGTGCTTAATCCACCCCTT
CAAATCCTTGAGCATTTTCCACGGCCATGAGAAGTTTCTCTCGTAAATCTTCAAAGGTTTCATATGGAGG
TAAGTCAAGGCGATTAAAGCATGTGTGAGCTCTGGGCAGTTTCTCAGGACTGCCCCATTGCTCTATTGTA
AATAGCTGAGGACCATTGGAACCATAAAGTTCGGCAAATCCATTCATAGGTACTCGCGATGTCCCTGTGA
CAAACTGCAGTAACCGGATACGCTTTTCGGCGTCCATGAGTAGCACAGCCTTCCAGAACCACTGAATGAC
GGGGTGGTTTGGGCAGTAGCCGTTCTTGTAAATAGAATGCTGTCTCCAGTCATTCACATCCACATCACCG
AGGCCGCACATGAGCAACTCCAGCTCATTTTCATCAAAAATTTTAATCAAATCAATAGGAAGTAGTTCTG
TGAATCCCTCCAAGAAGGCGTTCATCTGCTTCTGGACCCTGTTCACAAATCTCCACTGGATGACTAAGTC
GATATATTCCCTTTTGTTTTCATTTGTGACCATTATTTCTGACCCATTGGGCTTCAAATCCACTTGATAT
GTCTGTCCAAAGTTTTCTTCGTCTATGCAGAACATGAGGTCCAGCTCAGTAGGGTCATTCTCCAGGATCC
ATTTCAAAGAGTTGTAATATTCACTATCCACAGATTCCATGTCATTCAGGGTTATCTGCTTTCCCAACAT
CATCTTGTAAAATGGTCTAATGAAGAAACCATCTAAGAGCTTCCCATGAAATACGGCCAGACCAGCAACT
CTTCCAATAAAAGTGAAGTAGGACAAATGATCCTCATTACAGAGGCCTGAATTAGGGTTGATCTGAAGGG
TG
